Addgene plasmid #14236: pAG306GPD-ccdB-HA
Purpose: (Empty Backbone)
Depositing lab: Susan Lindquist. Depositing organization: Whitehead Institute for Biomedical Research. Publication: A suite of Gateway cloning vectors for high-throughput genetic analysis in Saccharomyces cerevisiae. Alberti S, Gitler AD, Lindquist S. Yeast. 2007 Oct . 24(10):913-9. 10.1002/yea.1502 PubMed 17583893.
Backbone
  Vector backbone: pRS306
  Vector type: Yeast Expression ; Gateway Destination
  Selectable markers: URA3
Growth in bacteria
  Bacterial resistance: Chloramphenicol and Ampicillin, 25 & 100 μg/mL
  Growth temperature: 37°C
  Growth strain: ccdB Survival
  Growth instructions: DB3.1, ccdB Survival
  Copy number: Unknown
Gene/Insert
  Gene/Insert name: None
  Tag / fusion protein: 3HA (C terminal on backbone)
  Cloning method: Gateway Cloning
  Sequencing primers: 5′ GPDPro_F
Terms and licenses: Academic/Nonprofit Terms; Industry Terms: Not Available to Industry
Depositor comments: Type of plasmid: integrating. This plasmid contains the Gateway technology from Invitrogen; Invitrogen requires purchasing of Gateway Clonase for carrying out the Gateway recombinational cloning reaction http://www.invitrogen.com Please note that this plasmid is missing the Cyc1 terminator. It is unknown how this will affect gene expression.
How to cite: pAG306GPD-ccdB-HA was a gift from Susan Lindquist (Addgene plasmid # 14236 ; http://n2t.net/addgene:14236 ; RRID:Addgene_14236)
