[The description below was written by a language model from this plasmid's Addgene catalogue record and pLannotate feature annotations shown in this document.]
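Description:
pAG306GPD-ccdB-HA is an empty Gateway destination vector for protein expression in Saccharomyces cerevisiae, built on the pRS306 backbone. It is an integrating plasmid: the feature table shows no yeast replication origin or centromere, so stable maintenance in yeast depends on recombination into the genome, with transformants selected through the URA3 marker (which is also counterselectable with 5-FOA). In E. coli it replicates from a high-copy ColE1/pUC-type origin and carries AmpR. An f1 origin and remnants of the pBluescript-style lacZα/MCS region, with flanking T7 and T3 promoters, are also present.

The expression unit is driven by the strong constitutive GPD (TDH3/GAP) promoter, followed by the Gateway cassette: attR1 and attR2 sites flanking a chloramphenicol resistance gene and the ccdB toxin gene. In an LR Clonase reaction, an open reading frame from an entry clone replaces this cassette. Loss of ccdB allows recombinant plasmids to grow in standard E. coli strains, whereas the unrecombined vector must be propagated in a ccdB-tolerant strain, with chloramphenicol and ampicillin as the recorded selection. Immediately downstream of attR2 lies a 3xHA epitope tag, so an insert cloned in frame without a stop codon is expressed as a C-terminal 3HA fusion suitable for immunodetection or immunoprecipitation.

The depositor notes that this plasmid lacks the CYC1 terminator, and no terminator is annotated after the tag; the effect on expression is stated to be unknown. The vector belongs to a suite of Gateway plasmids designed for high-throughput genetic analysis in yeast.
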