Features (pLannotate 1.2.2; 28 found; start..end, strand, type, name):
    137..186     +  misc_feature   bom (fragment): basis of mobility region from pBR322
    194..409     +  promoter       URA3 promoter: S. cerevisiae URA3
    410..1213    +  CDS            URA3: orotidine-5'-phosphate decarboxylase, required for uracil biosynthesis; S. cerevisiae URA3; yeast auxotrophic marker, counterselectable with 5-fluoroorotic acid (5-FOA)
   1292..1343    +  misc_feature   bom (fragment): basis of mobility region from pBR322
   1371..1799    -  rep_origin     f1 ori (sequence partly withheld): f1 bacteriophage origin of replication; arrow indicates direction of (+) strand synthesis
   1803..1960    -  CDS            lacZα (fragment): LacZα fragment of β-galactosidase; lacZ fragment
   1963..1981    +  promoter       T7 promoter: promoter for bacteriophage T7 RNA polymerase
   2002..2645    +  promoter       GAP promoter: S. cerevisiae TDH3; promoter for glyceraldehyde-3-phosphate dehydrogenase
   2651..2671    +  misc_feature   MCS (fragment): pBluescript multiple cloning site
   2675..2799    +  protein_bind   attR1: mutant version of attR; recombination site for the Gateway® LR reaction LR Clonase™
   2824..2854    +  promoter       lac UV5 promoter: E. coli lac promoter with an "up" mutation
   2878..2907    +  promoter       cat promoter (fragment): promoter of the E. coli cat gene encoding chloramphenicol acetyltransferase
   2908..3567    +  CDS            CmR: chloramphenicol acetyltransferase; cat; confers resistance to chloramphenicol
   3746..3904    +  CDS            ccdA (fragment): CCDA_ECO57 - Also known as H, letA. Experimental evidence at protein level: Swiss-Prot protein existence level 1. Antitoxin component of a type II toxin-antitoxin (TA) system which inhibits the post-segregational killing (PSK) of plasmid-free cells, also referred to as a plasmid addiction system. Binds to and blocks the activity of CcdB; will also remove bound CcdB protein from the CcdB-GyrA complex by forming a CcdA-CcdB complex, a process termed rejuvenation. Functions as a transcriptional corepressor for the ccdAB operon, repression also requires CcdB (By similarity). From Escherichia coli
   3909..4211    +  CDS            ccdB: CCDB_ECOLI - Also known as G, letB, letD. Experimental evidence at protein level: Swiss-Prot protein existence level 1. Toxic component of a type II toxin-antitoxin (TA) system, functioning in plasmid maintainence. Responsible for the post- segregational killing (PSK) of plasmid-free cells, also referred to as a plasmid addiction system. Half-life of over 2 hours. Cell killing by CcdB is accompanied by filamentation, defects in chromosome and plasmid segregation, defects in cell division, formation of anucleate cells, decreased DNA synthesis and plasmid loss. Interferes with the activity of DN
   4255..4379    -  protein_bind   attR2: mutant version of attR; recombination site for the Gateway® LR reaction LR Clonase™
   4383..4410    +  misc_feature   MCS (fragment): pBluescript multiple cloning site
   4420..4509    +  CDS            3xHA: three tandem HA epitope tags
   4522..4542    +  misc_feature   MCS (fragment): pBluescript multiple cloning site
   4554..4572    -  promoter       T3 promoter: promoter for bacteriophage T3 RNA polymerase
   4617..4633    -  protein_bind   lac operator: The lac repressor binds to the lac operator to inhibit transcription in E. coli. This inhibition can be relieved by adding lactose or isopropyl-β-D-thiogalactopyranoside (IPTG). lac repressor encoded by lacI
   4641..4671    -  promoter       lac promoter: promoter for the E. coli lac operon
   4686..4707    -  protein_bind   CAP binding site: CAP binding activates transcription in the presence of cAMP. E. coli catabolite activator protein
   4720..4812    -  CDS            lacI (fragment): lac repressor; lacI; The lac repressor binds to the lac operator to inhibit transcription in E. coli. This inhibition can be relieved by adding lactose or isopropyl-β-D-thiogalactopyranoside (IPTG).
   4995..5583    -  rep_origin     ori: high-copy-number ColE1/pMB1/pBR322/pUC origin of replication
   5754..6614    -  CDS            AmpR: β-lactamase; bla; confers resistance to ampicillin, carbenicillin, and related antibiotics
   6615..6719    -  promoter       AmpR promoter: bla
   6814..35      +  CDS            rop (fragment) (across the origin): Rop protein, which maintains plasmids at low copy number; rop
>Addgene plasmid #14236 | pAG306GPD-ccdB-HA | addgene full sequence | sequence record 378704 | Addgene NGS Result
TCGCGCGTTTCGGTGATGACGGTGAAAACCTCTGACACATGCAGCTCCCGGAGACGGTCACAGCTTGTCT
GTAAGCGGATGCCGGGAGCAGACAAGCCCGTCAGGGCGCGTCAGCGGGTGTTGGCGGGTGTCGGGGCTGG
CTTAACTATGCGGCATCAGAGCAGATTGTACTGAGAGTGCACCATACCACCTTTTCAATTCATCATTTTT
TTTTTATTCTTTTTTTTGATTTCGGTTTCCTTGAAATTTTTTTGATTCGGTAATCTCCGAACAGAAGGAA
GAACGAAGGAAGGAGCACAGACTTAGATTGGTATATATACGCATATGTAGTGTTGAAGAAACATGAAATT
GCCCAGTATTCTTAACCCAACTGCACAGAACAAAAACCTGCAGGAAACGAAGATAAATCATGTCGAAAGC
TACATATAAGGAACGTGCTGCTACTCATCCTAGTCCTGTTGCTGCCAAGCTATTTAATATCATGCACGAA
AAGCAAACAAACTTGTGTGCTTCATTGGATGTTCGTACCACCAAGGAATTACTGGAGTTAGTTGAAGCAT
TAGGTCCCAAAATTTGTTTACTAAAAACACATGTGGATATCTTGACTGATTTTTCCATGGAGGGCACAGT
TAAGCCGCTAAAGGCATTATCCGCCAAGTACAATTTTTTACTCTTCGAAGACAGAAAATTTGCTGACATT
GGTAATACAGTCAAATTGCAGTACTCTGCGGGTGTATACAGAATAGCAGAATGGGCAGACATTACGAATG
CACACGGTGTGGTGGGCCCAGGTATTGTTAGCGGTTTGAAGCAGGCGGCAGAAGAAGTAACAAAGGAACC
TAGAGGCCTTTTGATGTTAGCAGAATTGTCATGCAAGGGCTCCCTATCTACTGGAGAATATACTAAGGGT
ACTGTTGACATTGCGAAGAGCGACAAAGATTTTGTTATCGGCTTTATTGCTCAAAGAGACATGGGTGGAA
GAGATGAAGGTTACGATTGGTTGATTATGACACCCGGTGTGGGTTTAGATGACAAGGGAGACGCATTGGG
TCAACAGTATAGAACCGTGGATGATGTGGTCTCTACAGGATCTGACATTATTATTGTTGGAAGAGGACTA
TTTGCAAAGGGAAGGGATGCTAAGGTAGAGGGTGAACGTTACAGAAAAGCAGGCTGGGAAGCATATTTGA
GAAGATGCGGCCAGCAAAACTAAAAAACTGTATTATAAGTAAATGCATGTATACTAAACTCACAAATTAG
AGCTTCAATTTAATTATATCAGTTATTACCCTATGCGGTGTGAAATACCGCACAGATGCGTAAGGAGAAA
ATACCGCATCAGGAAATTGTAAGCGTTAATATTTTGTTAAAATTCGCGTTAAATTTTTGTTAAATCAGCT
CATTTTTTAACCAATAGGCCGAAATCGGCAAAATCCCTTATAAATCAAAAGAATAGACCGAGATAGGGT
[37 nt withheld, positions 1470-1506]
AAAGAACGTGGACTCCAACGTCAAAGG
[49 nt withheld, positions 1534-1582]
T
[91 nt withheld, positions 1584-1674]
G
[124 nt withheld, positions 1676-1799]
CCATTCGCCATTCAGGCTGCGCAACTGTTGGGAAGGGCGATCGGTGCGGGCCTCTTCGCTATTACGCCAG
CTGGCGAAAGGGGGATGTGCTGCAAGGCGATTAAGTTGGGTAACGCCAGGGTTTTCCCAGTCACGACGTT
GTAAAACGACGGCCAGTGAATTGTAATACGACTCACTATAGGGCGAATTGGAGCTCAGTTTATCATTATC
AATACTCGCCATTTCAAAGAATACGTAAATAATTAATAGTAGTGATTTTCCTAACTTTATTTAGTCAAAA
AATTAGCCTTTTAATTCTGCTGTAACCCGTACATGCCCAAAATAGGGGGCGGGTTACACAGAATATATAA
CATCGTAGGTGTCTGGGTGAACAGTTTATTCCTGGCATCCACTAAATATAATGGAGCCCGCTTTTTAAGC
TGGCATCCAGAAAAAAAAAGAATCCCAGCACCAAAATATTGTTTTCTTCACCAACCATCAGTTCATAGGT
CCATTCTCTTAGCGCAACTACAGAGAACAGGGGCACAAACAGGCAAAAAACGGGCACAACCTCAATGGAG
TGATGCAACCTGCCTGGAGTAAATGATGACACAAGGCAATTGACCCACGCATGTATCTATCTCATTTTCT
TACACCTTCTATTACCTTCTGCTCTCTCTGATTTGGAAAAAGCTGAAAAAAAAGGTTGAAACCAGTTCCC
TGAAATTATTCCCCTACTTGACTAATAAGTATATAAAGACGGTAGGTATTGATTGTAATTCTGTAAATCT
ATTTCTTAAACTTCTTAAATTCTACTTTTATAGTTAGTCTTTTTTTTAGTTTTAAAACACCAGAACTTAG
TTTCGACGGATTCTAGAACTAGTGGATCCCCCATCACAAGTTTGTACAAAAAAGCTGAACGAGAAACGTA
AAATGATATAAATATCAATATATTAAATTAGATTTTGCATAAAAAACAGACTACATAATACTGTAAAACA
CAACATATCCAGTCACTATGGCGGCCGCATTAGGCACCCCAGGCTTTACACTTTATGCTTCCGGCTCGTA
TAATGTGTGGATTTTGAGTTAGGATCCGTCGAGATTTTCAGGAGCTAAGGAAGCTAAAATGGAGAAAAAA
ATCACTGGATATACCACCGTTGATATATCCCAATGGCATCGTAAAGAACATTTTGAGGCATTTCAGTCAG
TTGCTCAATGTACCTATAACCAGACCGTTCAGCTGGATATTACGGCCTTTTTAAAGACCGTAAAGAAAAA
TAAGCACAAGTTTTATCCGGCCTTTATTCACATTCTTGCCCGCCTGATGAATGCTCATCCGGAATTCCGT
ATGGCAATGAAAGACGGTGAGCTGGTGATATGGGATAGTGTTCACCCTTGTTACACCGTTTTCCATGAGC
AAACTGAAACGTTTTCATCGCTCTGGAGTGAATACCACGACGATTTCCGGCAGTTTCTACACATATATTC
GCAAGATGTGGCGTGTTACGGTGAAAACCTGGCCTATTTCCCTAAAGGGTTTATTGAGAATATGTTTTTC
GTCTCAGCCAATCCCTGGGTGAGTTTCACCAGTTTTGATTTAAACGTGGCCAATATGGACAACTTCTTCG
CCCCCGTTTTCACCATGGGCAAATATTATACGCAAGGCGACAAGGTGCTGATGCCGCTGGCGATTCAGGT
TCATCATGCCGTTTGTGATGGCTTCCATGTCGGCAGAATGCTTAATGAATTACAACAGTACTGCGATGAG
TGGCAGGGCGGGGCGTAAACGCGTGGATCCGGCTTACTAAAAGCCAGATAACAGTATGCGTATTTGCGCG
CTGATTTTTGCGGTATAAGAATATATACTGATATGTATACCCGAAGTATGTCAAAAAGAGGTATGCTATG
AAGCAGCGTATTACAGTGACAGTTGACAGCGACAGCTATCAGTTGCTCAAGGCATATATGATGTCAATAT
CTCCGGTCTGGTAAGCACAACCATGCAGAATGAAGCCCGTCGTCTGCGTGCCGAACGCTGGAAAGCGGAA
AATCAGGAAGGGATGGCTGAGGTCGCCCGGTTTATTGAAATGAACGGCTCTTTTGCTGACGAGAACAGGG
GCTGGTGAAATGCAGTTTAAGGTTTACACCTATAAAAGAGAGAGCCGTTATCGTCTGTTTGTGGATGTAC
AGAGTGATATTATTGACACGCCCGGGCGACGGATGGTGATCCCCCTGGCCAGTGCACGTCTGCTGTCAGA
TAAAGTCTCCCGTGAACTTTACCCGGTGGTGCATATCGGGGATGAAAGCTGGCGCATGATGACCACCGAT
ATGGCCAGTGTGCCGGTCTCCGTTATCGGGGAAGAAGTGGCTGATCTCAGCCACCGCGAAAATGACATCA
AAAACGCCATTAACCTGATGTTCTGGGGAATATAAATGTCAGGCTCCCTTATACACAGCCAGTCTGCAGG
TCGACCATAGTGACTGGATATGTTGTGTTTTACAGTATTATGTAGTCTGTTTTTTATGCAAAATCTAATT
TAATATATTGATATTTATATCATTTTACGTTTCTCGTTCAGCTTTCTTGTACAAAGTGGTGATGGGCTGC
AGGAATTCGATATCAAGCTTAGGTGGAATGTACCCATACGATGTTCCTGACTATGCGGGCTATCCCTATG
ACGTCCCGGACTATGCAGGATCCTATCCATATGACGTTCCAGATTACGCTGCTCAGTGCTAACTCGAGGG
GGGGCCCGGTACCAGCTTTTGTTCCCTTTAGTGAGGGTTAATTTCGAGCTTGGCGTAATCATGGTCATAG
CTGTTTCCTGTGTGAAATTGTTATCCGCTCACAATTCCACACAACATACGAGCCGGAAGCATAAAGTGTA
AAGCCTGGGGTGCCTAATGAGTGAGCTAACTCACATTAATTGCGTTGCGCTCACTGCCCGCTTTCCAGTC
GGGAAACCTGTCGTGCCAGCTGCATTAATGAATCGGCCAACGCGCGGGGAGAGGCGGTTTGCGTATTGGG
CGCTCTTCCGCTTCCTCGCTCACTGACTCGCTGCGCTCGGTCGTTCGGCTGCGGCGAGCGGTATCAGCTC
ACTCAAAGGCGGTAATACGGTTATCCACAGAATCAGGGGATAACGCAGGAAAGAACATGTGAGCAAAAGG
CCAGCAAAAGGCCAGGAACCGTAAAAAGGCCGCGTTGCTGGCGTTTTTCCATAGGCTCCGCCCCCCTGAC
GAGCATCACAAAAATCGACGCTCAAGTCAGAGGTGGCGAAACCCGACAGGACTATAAAGATACCAGGCGT
TTCCCCCTGGAAGCTCCCTCGTGCGCTCTCCTGTTCCGACCCTGCCGCTTACCGGATACCTGTCCGCCTT
TCTCCCTTCGGGAAGCGTGGCGCTTTCTCATAGCTCACGCTGTAGGTATCTCAGTTCGGTGTAGGTCGTT
CGCTCCAAGCTGGGCTGTGTGCACGAACCCCCCGTTCAGCCCGACCGCTGCGCCTTATCCGGTAACTATC
GTCTTGAGTCCAACCCGGTAAGACACGACTTATCGCCACTGGCAGCAGCCACTGGTAACAGGATTAGCAG
AGCGAGGTATGTAGGCGGTGCTACAGAGTTCTTGAAGTGGTGGCCTAACTACGGCTACACTAGAAGAACA
GTATTTGGTATCTGCGCTCTGCTGAAGCCAGTTACCTTCGGAAAAAGAGTTGGTAGCTCTTGATCCGGCA
AACAAACCACCGCTGGTAGCGGTGGTTTTTTTGTTTGCAAGCAGCAGATTACGCGCAGAAAAAAAGGATC
TCAAGAAGATCCTTTGATCTTTTCTACGGGGTCTGACGCTCAGTGGAACGAAAACTCACGTTAAGGGATT
TTGGTCATGAGATTATCAAAAAGGATCTTCACCTAGATCCTTTTAAATTAAAAATGAAGTTTTAAATCAA
TCTAAAGTATATATGAGTAAACTTGGTCTGACAGTTACCAATGCTTAATCAGTGAGGCACCTATCTCAGC
GATCTGTCTATTTCGTTCATCCATAGTTGCCTGACTCCCCGTCGTGTAGATAACTACGATACGGGAGGGC
TTACCATCTGGCCCCAGTGCTGCAATGATACCGCGAGACCCACGCTCACCGGCTCCAGATTTATCAGCAA
TAAACCAGCCAGCCGGAAGGGCCGAGCGCAGAAGTGGTCCTGCAACTTTATCCGCCTCCATCCAGTCTAT
TAATTGTTGCCGGGAAGCTAGAGTAAGTAGTTCGCCAGTTAATAGTTTGCGCAACGTTGTTGCCATTGCT
ACAGGCATCGTGGTGTCACGCTCGTCGTTTGGTATGGCTTCATTCAGCTCCGGTTCCCAACGATCAAGGC
GAGTTACATGATCCCCCATGTTGTGCAAAAAAGCGGTTAGCTCCTTCGGTCCTCCGATCGTTGTCAGAAG
TAAGTTGGCCGCAGTGTTATCACTCATGGTTATGGCAGCACTGCATAATTCTCTTACTGTCATGCCATCC
GTAAGATGCTTTTCTGTGACTGGTGAGTACTCAACCAAGTCATTCTGAGAATAGTGTATGCGGCGACCGA
GTTGCTCTTGCCCGGCGTCAATACGGGATAATACCGCGCCACATAGCAGAACTTTAAAAGTGCTCATCAT
TGGAAAACGTTCTTCGGGGCGAAAACTCTCAAGGATCTTACCGCTGTTGAGATCCAGTTCGATGTAACCC
ACTCGTGCACCCAACTGATCTTCAGCATCTTTTACTTTCACCAGCGTTTCTGGGTGAGCAAAAACAGGAA
GGCAAAATGCCGCAAAAAAGGGAATAAGGGCGACACGGAAATGTTGAATACTCATACTCTTCCTTTTTCA
ATATTATTGAAGCATTTATCAGGGTTATTGTCTCATGAGCGGATACATATTTGAATGTATTTAGAAAAAT
AAACAAATAGGGGTTCCGCGCACATTTCCCCGAAAAGTGCCACCTGACGTCTAAGAAACCATTATTATCA
TGACATTAACCTATAAAAATAGGCGTATCACGAGGCCCTTTCGTC
