>Addgene plasmid #14236 | pAG306GPD-ccdB-HA | addgene partial sequence | sequence record 20669 | 14236 with pRS_marker
CATTTTTTTTTTATTCTTTTTTTTGATTTCGGTTTCCTTGAAATTTTTTTGATTCGGTAATCTCCGAACA
GAAGGAAGAACGAAGGAAGGAGCACAGACTTAGATTGGTATATATACGCATATGTAGTGTTGAAGAAACA
TGAAATTGCCCAGTATTCTTAACCCAACTGCACAGAACAAAAACCTGCAGGAAACGAAGATAAATCATGT
CGAAAGCTACATATAAGGAACGTGCTGCTACTCATCCTAGTCCTGTTGCTGCCAAGCTATTTAATATCAT
GCACGAAAAGCAAACAAACTTGTGTGCTTCATTGGATGTTCGTACCACCAAGGAATTACTGGAGTTAGTT
GAAGCATTAGGTCCCAAAATTTGTTTACTAAAAACACATGTGGATATCTTGACTGATTTTTCCATGGAGG
GCACAGTTAAGCCGCTAAAGGCATTATCCGCCAAGTACAATTTTTTACTCTTCGAAGACAGAAAATTTGC
TGACATTGGTAATACAGTCAAATTGCAGTACTCTGCGGGTGTATACAGAATAGCAGAATGGG
