>Addgene plasmid #14236 | pAG306GPD-ccdB-HA | addgene partial sequence | sequence record 20670 | 14236 with GW5
TAAAGCCTGGGGGTGCCTAATGCGGCCGCCATAGTGACTGGATATGTTGTGTTTTACAGTATTATGTAGT
CTGTTTTTTATGCAAAATCTAATTTAATATATTGATATTTATATCATTTTACGTTTCTCGTTCAGCTTTT
TTGTACAAACTTGTGATGGGGGATCCACTAGTTCTAGAATCCGTCGAAACTAAGTTCTGGTGTTTTAAAA
CTAAAAAAAAGACTAACTATAAAAGTAGAATTTAAGAAGTTTAAGAAATAGATTTACAGAATTACAATCA
ATACCTACCGTCTTTATATACTTATTAGTCAAGTAGGGGAATAATTTCAGGGAACTGGTTTCAACCTTTT
TTTTCAGCTTTTTCCAAATCAGAGAGAGCAGAAGGTAATAGAAGGTGTAAGAAAATGAGATAGATACATG
CGTGGGTCAATTGCCTTGTGTCATCATTTACTCCAGGCAGGTTGCATCACTCCATTGAGGTTGTGCCCGT
TTTTTGCCTGTTTGTGCCCCTGTTCTCTGTAGTTGCGCTAAGAGAATGGACCTATGAACTGATGGTTGGT
GAAGAAAACAATATTTTGGTGCTGGGATTCTTTTTTTTTCTGGATGCCAGCTTAAAAAGCGGGCTCCATT
ATATTTAGTGG
