>Addgene plasmid #14236 | pAG306GPD-ccdB-HA | addgene partial sequence | sequence record 20671 | 14236 with GW3
CGGGGAAGAAGTGGCTGATCTCAGCCACCGCGAAAATGACATCAAAAACGCCATTAACCTGATGTTCTGG
GGAATATAAATGTCAGGCTCCCTTATACACAGCCAGTCTGCAGGTCGACCATAGTGACTGGATATGTTGT
GTTTTACAGTATTATGTAGTCTGTTTTTTATGCAAAATCTAATTTAATATATTGATATTTATATCATTTT
ACGTTTCTCGTTCAGCTTTCTTGTACAAAGTGGTGATGGGCTGCAGGAATTCGATATCAAGCTTAGGTGG
AATGTACCCATACGATGTTCCTGACTATGCGGGCTATCCCTATGACGTCCCGGACTATGCAGGATCCTAT
CCATATGACGTTCCAGATTACGCTGCTCAGTGCTAACTCGAGGGGGGGCCCGGTACCAGCTTTTGTTCCC
TTTAGTGAGGGTTAATTTCGAGCTTGGCGTAATCATGGTCATAGCTGTTTCCTGTGTGAAATTGTTATCC
GCTCACAATTCCACACAACATACGAGCCGGAAGCATAAAGTGTAAAGCCTGGGGTGCCTAATGAGTGAGC
TAACTCACATTAATTGCGTTGCGCTCACTGCCCGCTTTCCAGTCGGGAAACCTGTCGTGCCAGCTGCATT
AATGAATCGGCCAACGCGCGGGGAGAGGCGGTTTG
